>Addgene plasmid #156522 | pD649-HAsp-TNFSF4-Fc(DAPA)-AviTag-6xHis | addgene full sequence | sequence record 368858 | Addgene NGS Result
GGCCTCTGCATAAATAAAAAAAATTAGTCAGCCATGGGGCGGAGAATGGGCGGAACTGGGCGGAGTTAGG
GGCGGGATGGGCGGAGTTAGGGGCGGGACTATGGTTGCTGACTAATTGAGATGCATGCTTTGCATACTTC
TGCCTGCTGGGGAGCCTGGGGACTTTCCACACCTGGTTGCTGACTAATTGAGATGCATGCTTTGCATACT
TCTGCCTGCTGGGGAGCCTGGGGACTTTCCACACCCTAACTGACACACATTCCACAGAATTAATTCGCGT
TAAATTTTTGTTAAATCAGCTCATTTTTTAACCAATAGGCCGAAATCGGCAAAATCCCTTATAAATCAAA
AGAATAGACCGAGATAGGGTTGAGTGTTGTGATGCAATTTCCTCATTTTATTAGGAAAGGACAGTGGGAG
TGGCACCTTCCAGGGTCAAGGAAGGCACGGGGGAGGGGCAAACAACAGATGGCTGGCAACTAGAAGGCAC
AGTCGAGGCTGATTTTCTCTATCTATTTATTTTACTACTCAAGACTATCTTGCAAAGTAGAAGAACCCTG
TCTGCAGTATGACGACCGTGTATACCCGATTGGCTTACCGGGTAACGCGTTGTGCCAGTGACTACAGGCC
GGCCTTAGTGGTGATGGTGGTGGTGTTCATGCCACTCAATCTTCTGAGCCTCGAAAATATCATTAAGACC
GCTGCCGCCGGGGCTCAGGCTCAGGGACTTCTGGGTGTAGTGGTTGTGCAGGGCCTCGTGCATCACGCTG
CAGCTGAACACGTTGCCCTGCTGCCACCTGGACTTGTCCACGGTCAGCTTGCTGTACAGGAAGAAGCTGC
CGTCGCTGTCCAGCACTGGGGGGGTGGTCTTGTAGTTGTTCTCGGGCTGGCCGTTGCTCTCCCACTCCAC
GGCGATATCGCTGGGGTAGAAGCCCTTCACCAGACAGGTCAGGGACACCTGGTTCTTGGTCATCTCCTCC
CGGCTGGGGGGCAGGGTGTACACCTGGGGCTCCCGTGGCTGGCCCTTGGCCTTGCTGATTGTCTTTTCGA
TTGGGGCAGCCAGGGCCTTGTTGGAGACTTTGCACTTGTATTCTTTGCCGTTCAGCCAGTCCTGGTGCAG
CACGGTCAGCACGGACACCACCCTGTAGGTGCTGTTGTACTGCTCCTCTCTGGGCTTGGTCTTGGCGTTG
TGCACCTCCACGCCGTCCACGTACCAGTTGAACTTCACCTCTGGGTCCTCGTGGGACACGGCCACCACCA
CGCAGGTCACCTCGGGGGTCCTGCTGATCATCAGGGTGTCCTTGGGCTTGGGGGGGAACAGGAACACGGA
AGGCCCTCCCAGCAGTTCTGGAGCTGGGCAGGGGGGGCAGGTGTGGGTCTTGTCGCCGCCCGGCGCGCCA
AGCACACAGAACTCGCCAGGATTCTGATGGATCAGGATCAGCTCGCCGCCGTTCACATGGAAATCGTCCA
GGCTGGTGTTGTCGGTGGTCACGTTCAGGTACACCTTGTCCTTGTAGGTCAGGCTGGCCACCATCAGGCT
GTTCACGCTCCGCACTTTCTTCAGCTGGAACAGGGGTTCCTCGTCCTTCTGGTAGTGCAGGCTGATGTTC
ACTTCTTGGCTGAAGTAGCCCTTCAGGCTGATCAGGTAGAAGCCGTCGCAGTTGATGATCACGCTGTTGT
TCTGCACCTTCATGATCTCGTCCTCTTTCTGGCTGGTCAGGATGAAGCCCTTCTCTTTCTTGTACTCGGT
GAACTGCACCTTGATGCTCTGGATTCTGGGGTATCTGTGAGACACTTGGGCGGCCGCAGCGAACACCAGG
CAGAAGATGTAGCTCAGGGCAATGATGGTCTTCATGGTGGCGCTAGCAGGCGCGTTTTCGATAGAACCGA
GGTGCAGTTGGACCTGGGAGTGGACACCTGTGGAGAGAAAGGCAAAGTGGATGTTATTCTATAGTGTCAC
CTAAATCGTATGTGTATGATACATAAGGTTATGTATTAATTGTAGCCGCGTTCTAACGAAGCCAAGGGGG
TGGGCCTATAGACTCTATAGGCGGTACTTACGTCACTCTTGGCACGGGGAATCCGCGTTCCAATGCACCG
TTCCCGGCCGCGGAGGCTGGATCGGTCCCGGTGTCTTCTATGGAGGTCAAAACAGCGTGGATGGCGTCTC
CAGGCGATCTGACGGTTCACTAAACGAGCTCTGCTTATATAGACCTCCCACCGTACACGCCTACCGCCCA
TTTGCGTCAATGGGGCGGAGTTGTTACGACATTTTGGAAAGTCCCGTTGATTTTGGTGCCAAAACAAACT
CCCATTGACGTCAATGGGGTGGAGACTTGGAAATCCCCGTGAGTCAAACCGCTATCCACGCCCATTGATG
TACTGCCAAAACCGCATCACCATGGTAATAGCGATGACTAATACGTAGATGTACTGCCAAGTAGGAAAGT
CCCATAAGGTCATGTACTGGGCATAATGCCAGGCGGGCCATTTACCGTCATTGACGTCAATAGGGGGCGT
ACTTGGCATATGATACACTTGATGTACTGCCAAGTGGGCAGTTTACCGTAAATACTCCACCCATTGACGT
CAATGGAAAGTCCCTATTGGCGTTACTATGGGAACATACGTCATTATTGACGTCAATGGGCGGGGGTCGT
TGGGCGGTCAGCCAGGCGGGCCATTTACCGTAAGTTATGTAACGCGGAACTCCATATATGGGCTATGAAC
TAATGACCCCGTAATTGATTACTATTAATAACTAGTCAATAATCAATGCCAACATGGCGGTCATATTGGA
CATGAGCCAATATAAATGTACATATTATGATATAGATACAACGTATGCAATGGCCAATAGCCAATATTGA
TTTATGCTATATAACCAATGAATAATATGGCTAATGGCCAATATTGAGTCAACGCCACTGTGCATGAAGC
TCGTAATTGTTATCCGCTCACAATTAAGGGCGACACAAAATTTATTCTAAATGATAATAAATACTGATAA
CATCTTATAGTTTGTATTATATTTTGTATTATCGTTGACATGTATAATTTTGATATCAAAAACTGATTTT
CCCTTTATTATTTTCGAGATTTATTTTCTTAATTCTCTTTAACAAACTAGAAATATTGTATATACAAAAA
ATCATAAATAATAGATGAATAGTTTAATTATAGGTGTTCATCAATCGAAAAAGCAACGTATCTTATTTAA
AGTGCGTTGCTTTTTTCTCATTTATAAGGTTAAATAATTCTCATATATCAAGCAAAGTGACAGGCGCCCT
TAAATATTCTGACAAATGCTCTTTCCCTAAACTCCCCCCATAAAAAAACCCGCCGAAGCGGGTTTTTACG
TTATTTGCGGATTAACGATTACTCGTTATCAGAACCGCCCAGGGGGCCCGAGCTTAAGACTGGCCGTCGT
TTTACAACACAGAAAGAGTTTGTAGAAACGCAAAAAGGCCATCCGTCAGGGGCCTTCTGCTTAGTTTGAT
GCCTGGCAGTTCCCTACTCTCGCCTTCCGCTTCCTCGCTCACTGACTCGCTGCGCTCGGTCGTTCGGCTG
CGGCGAGCGGTATCAGCTCACTCAAAGGCGGTAATACGGTTATCCACAGAATCAGGGGATAACGCAGGAA
AGAACATGTGAGCAAAAGGCCAGCAAAAGGCCAGGAACCGTAAAAAGGCCGCGTTGCTGGCGTTTTTCCA
TAGGCTCCGCCCCCCTGACGAGCATCACAAAAATCGACGCTCAAGTCAGAGGTGGCGAAACCCGACAGGA
CTATAAAGATACCAGGCGTTTCCCCCTGGAAGCTCCCTCGTGCGCTCTCCTGTTCCGACCCTGCCGCTTA
CCGGATACCTGTCCGCCTTTCTCCCTTCGGGAAGCGTGGCGCTTTCTCATAGCTCACGCTGTAGGTATCT
CAGTTCGGTGTAGGTCGTTCGCTCCAAGCTGGGCTGTGTGCACGAACCCCCCGTTCAGCCCGACCGCTGC
GCCTTATCCGGTAACTATCGTCTTGAGTCCAACCCGGTAAGACACGACTTATCGCCACTGGCAGCAGCCA
CTGGTAACAGGATTAGCAGAGCGAGGTATGTAGGCGGTGCTACAGAGTTCTTGAAGTGGTGGGCTAACTA
CGGCTACACTAGAAGAACAGTATTTGGTATCTGCGCTCTGCTGAAGCCAGTTACCTTCGGAAAAAGAGTT
GGTAGCTCTTGATCCGGCAAACAAACCACCGCTGGTAGCGGTGGTTTTTTTGTTTGCAAGCAGCAGATTA
CGCGCAGAAAAAAAGGATCTCAAGAAGATCCTTTGATCTTTTCTACGGGGTCTGACGCTCAGTGGAACGA
CGCGCGCGTAACTCACGTTAAGGGATTTTGGTCATGAGCAAGGGGTGTTATGAGCCATATTCAGGTATAA
ATGGGCTCGCGATAATGTTCAGAATTGGTTAATTGGTTGTAACACTGACCCCTATTTGTTTATTTTTCTA
AATACATTCAAATATGTATCCGCTCATGAGACAATAACCCTGATAAATGCTTCAATAATATTGAAAAAGG
AAGAATATGAGTATTCAACATTTCCGTGTCGCCCTTATTCCCTTTTTTGCGGCATTTTGCCTTCCTGTTT
TTGCTCACCCAGAAACGCTGGTGAAAGTAAAAGATGCTGAAGATCAGTTGGGTGCACGAGTGGGTTACAT
CGAACTGGATCTCAACAGCGGTAAGATCCTTGAGAGTTTTCGCCCCGAAGAACGTTTTCCAATGATGAGC
ACTTTTAAAGTTCTGCTATGTGGCGCGGTATTATCCCGTATTGACGCCGGGCAAGAGCAACTCGGTCGCC
GCATACACTATTCTCAGAATGACTTGGTTGAGTACTCACCAGTCACAGAAAAGCATCTTACGGATGGCAT
GACAGTAAGAGAATTATGCAGTGCTGCCATAACCATGAGTGATAACACTGCGGCCAACTTACTTCTGACA
ACGATCGGAGGACCGAAGGAGCTAACCGCTTTTTTGCACAACATGGGGGATCATGTAACTCGCCTTGATC
GTTGGGAACCGGAGCTGAATGAAGCCATACCAAACGACGAGCGTGACACCACGATGCCTGTAGCGATGGC
AACAACGTTGCGCAAACTATTAACTGGCGAACTACTTACTCTAGCTTCCCGGCAACAATTAATAGACTGG
ATGGAGGCGGATAAAGTTGCAGGACCACTTCTGCGCTCGGCCCTTCCGGCTGGCTGGTTTATTGCTGATA
AATCCGGAGCCGGTGAGCGTGGTTCTCGCGGTATCATCGCAGCGCTGGGGCCAGATGGTAAGCCCTCCCG
TATCGTAGTTATCTACACGACGGGGAGTCAGGCAACTATGGATGAACGAAATAGACAGATCGCTGAGATA
GGTGCCTCACTGATTAAGCATTGGTAATGACCATGATTACGCCAAGCTCTAGCTAGAGGTCGACGGTATA
CAGACATGATAAGATACATTGATGAGTTTGGACAAACCACAACTAGAATGCAGTGAAAAAAATGCTTTAT
TTGTGAAATTTGTGATGCTATTGCTTTATTTGTAACCATTATAAGCTGCAATAAACAAGTTGGGGTGGGC
GAAGAACTCCAGCATGAGATCCCCGCGCTGGAGGATCATCCAGCCGGCGTCCCGGAAAACGATTCCGAAG
CCCAACCTTTCATAGAAGGCGGCGGTGGAATCGAAATCTCGTAGCACGTGTCAGGCACCGGGCTTGCGGG
TCATGCACCAGGTGCGCGGTCCTTCGGGCACCTCGACGTCGGCGGTGACGGTGAAGCCGAGCCGCTCGTA
GAAGGGGAGGTTGCGGGGCGCGGATGTCTCCAGGAAGGCGGGCACCCCGGCGCGCTCGGCCGCCTCCACT
CCGGGGAGCACGACGGCGCTGCCCAGACCCTTGCCCTGGTGGTCGGGCGAGACGCCGACGGTGGCCAGGA
ACCACGCGGGCTCCTTGGGCCGGTGCGGCGCCAGGAGGCCTTCCATCTGTTGCTGCGCGGCCAGCCGGGA
ACCGCTCAACTCGGCCATGCGCGGGCCGATCTCGGCGAACACCGCCCCCGCTTCGACGCTCTCCGGCGTG
GTCCAGACCGCCACCGCGGCGCCGTCGTCCGCGACCCACACCTTGCCGATGTCGAGCCCGACGCGCGTGA
GGAAGAGTTCTTGCAGCTCGGTGACCCGCTCGATGTGGCGGTCCGGATCGACGGTGTGGCGCGTGGCGGG
GTAGTCGGCGAACGCGGCGGCGAGGGTGCGTACGGCCCTGGGGACGTCGTCGCGGGTGGCGAGGCGCACC
GTGGGCTTGTACTCGGTCATGGTTTAGTTCCTCACCTTGTCGTATTATACTATGCCGATATACTATGCCG
ATGATTAATTGTCAACACGTGCTGATCAGATCCGAAAATGGATATACAAGCTCCCGGGAGCTTTTTGCAA
AAGCCTAGGCCTCCAAAAAAGCCTCCTCACTACTTCTGGAATAGCTCAGAGGCAGAGGCGGCCTC
Features (pLannotate 1.2.2; 21 found; start..end, strand, type, name):
    272..380     -  rep_origin     f1 ori (fragment): f1 bacteriophage origin of replication; arrow indicates direction of (+) strand synthesis
    381..492     -  polyA_signal   bGH poly(A) signal: bovine growth hormone polyadenylation signal
    707..1384    -  CDS            IGHG1 (fragment): IGHG1_HUMAN - Experimental evidence at protein level: Swiss-Prot protein existence level 1. Constant region of immunoglobulin heavy chains. Immunoglobulins, also known as antibodies, are membrane-bound or secreted glycoproteins produced by B lymphocytes. In the recognition phase of humoral immunity, the membrane-bound immunoglobulins serve as receptors which, upon binding of a specific antigen, trigger the clonal expansion and differentiation of B lymphocytes into immunoglobulins- secreting plasma cells. Secreted immunoglobulins mediate the effector phase of humoral immunity, which results in
   1400..1846    -  CDS            TNFSF4 (fragment): TNFL4_HUMAN - Also known as TXGP1. Experimental evidence at protein level: Swiss-Prot protein existence level 1. Cytokine that binds to TNFRSF4. Co-stimulates T-cell proliferation and cytokine production. From Homo sapiens (Human).
   1907..1944    -  CDS            IgH signal sequence (fragment): signal sequence from the mouse immunoglobulin heavy chain variable region
   1948..1966    -  promoter       SP6 promoter: promoter for bacteriophage SP6 RNA polymerase
   2018..2061    -  intron         CMV intron (fragment): modified intron A from human cytomegalovirus
   2197..2400    -  promoter       CMV promoter: human cytomegalovirus (CMV) immediate early promoter
   2401..2704    -  enhancer       CMV enhancer: human cytomegalovirus immediate early enhancer
   2947..2963    -  protein_bind   lac operator: The lac repressor binds to the lac operator to inhibit transcription in E. coli. This inhibition can be relieved by adding lactose or isopropyl-β-D-thiogalactopyranoside (IPTG). lac repressor encoded by lacI
   3419..3438    +  CDS            lacZα (fragment): LacZα fragment of β-galactosidase; lacZ fragment
   3463..3480    -  terminator     rrnB T2 terminator (fragment): transcription terminator T2 from the E. coli rrnB gene
   3705..4293    -  rep_origin     ori: high-copy-number ColE1/pMB1/pBR322/pUC origin of replication
   4404..4428    +  CDS            KanR (fragment): aminoglycoside phosphotransferase; aph(3')-Ia; confers resistance to kanamycin
   4458..4554    +  promoter       AmpR promoter (fragment): bla
   4557..5417    +  CDS            AmpR: β-lactamase; bla; confers resistance to ampicillin, carbenicillin, and related antibiotics
   5470..5591    -  polyA_signal   SV40 poly(A) signal: SV40 polyadenylation signal
   5586..5711    -  CDS            ble (fragment): BLE_KLEPN - Experimental evidence at protein level: Swiss-Prot protein existence level 1. Binding protein with a strong affinity to the bleomycin family of antibiotics. Binds to CL990; an antimitotic-antibiotic compound. From Klebsiella pneumoniae.
   5721..6320    -  CDS            PuroR (fragment): puromycin N-acetyltransferase; pac from Streptomyces; confers resistance to puromycin
   6339..6386    -  promoter       EM7 promoter: synthetic bacterial promoter&nbsp
   6434..258     -  promoter       SV40 promoter (across the origin): SV40 enhancer and early promoter
