[The description below was written by a language model from this plasmid's Addgene catalogue record and pLannotate feature annotations shown in this document.]
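Description:
pD649-HAsp-TNFSF4-Fc(DAPA)-AviTag-6xHis is a mammalian expression plasmid built on the pD649 backbone for producing a secreted, Fc-fused form of the extracellular domain of human TNFSF4 (OX40 ligand, CD252). It is maintained in E. coli as a high-copy plasmid through a ColE1/pUC-type origin and selected with ampicillin via the β-lactamase gene. The sequenced record is about 6.5 kb. Annotation also detects an SV40 early promoter and EM7 promoter upstream of a puromycin N-acetyltransferase coding region with an SV40 poly(A) signal, which would suggest a selection cassette for mammalian cells. The catalogue entry does not list a mammalian marker, however, and the PuroR match is flagged as a fragment. Short kanamycin-resistance, ble, lacZα and f1 origin matches appear to be backbone remnants.

The expression cassette is driven by the CMV enhancer and immediate-early promoter, followed by a fragment of CMV intron A and an SP6 promoter, which also serves as a sequencing primer site. The open reading frame begins with a secretion signal that the plasmid name identifies as HAsp, though the annotation software matches this region to an immunoglobulin heavy-chain signal fragment. The TNFSF4 ectodomain follows, cloned between retained NotI and AscI sites. It is fused at its C terminus to a human IgG1 Fc carrying the D265A and P329A (DAPA) substitutions, which are generally used to reduce Fc effector binding. An AviTag for site-specific biotinylation by BirA and a 6xHis tag for metal-affinity purification complete the fusion, and a bGH poly(A) signal terminates the transcript.

The plasmid belongs to a collection of cell-surface protein ectodomain constructs made for a human extracellular protein–protein interaction screen. The depositor notes that some plasmids in this collection may carry an IS4-like transposase insertion upstream of the CMV promoter, but none is annotated here.
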