Addgene plasmid #156522: pD649-HAsp-TNFSF4-Fc(DAPA)-AviTag-6xHis
Purpose: Mammalian expression of cell-surface protein extracellular domain fused to Fc(DAPA)-Avi-6xHis. Protein is secreted from cells.
Depositing lab: Chris Garcia. Depositing organization: Stanford University. Publication: A Human IgSF Cell-Surface Interactome Reveals a Complex Network of Protein-Protein Interactions. Wojtowicz WM, Vielmetter J, Fernandes RA, Siepe DH, Eastman CL, Chisholm GB, Cox S, Klock H, Anderson PW, Rue SM, Miller JJ, Glaser SM, Bragstad ML, Vance J, Lam AW, Lesley SA, Zinn K, Garcia KC. Cell. 2020 Aug 20;182(4):1027-1043.e17. doi: 10.1016/j.cell.2020.07.025. PubMed 32822567.
Backbone
  Vector backbone: pD649
  Backbone size w/o insert (bp): 6106
  Vector type: Mammalian Expression
Growth in bacteria
  Bacterial resistance: Ampicillin, 100 μg/mL
  Growth temperature: 37°C
  Growth strain: DH5alpha
  Copy number: High Copy
Gene/Insert
  Gene/Insert name: TNFSF4 (alt name: TNFL4)
  Species: H. sapiens (human)
  Insert size (bp): 399
  Mutation: Fc region of human IgG contains D265A and P329A mutations (DAPA)
  Entrez Gene: TNFSF4 (a.k.a. CD134L, CD252, GP34, OX-40L, OX4OL, TNLG2B, TXGP1)
  Promoter: CMV/SP6
  Tag / fusion protein: Fc(DAPA)-AviTag-6xHis (C terminal on backbone)
  Cloning method: Restriction Enzyme; 5′ cloning site GCGGCCGC (not destroyed); 3′ cloning site GGCGCGCC (not destroyed)
  Sequencing primers: 5′ ATTTAGGTGACACTATAG; 3′ CACGTACCAGTTGAACTTCACC
Resource information
  A portion of this plasmid was derived from a plasmid made by: synthesis by ThermoFisher
Terms and licenses: Academic/Nonprofit Terms; Industry Terms: Not Available to Industry
Depositor comments: Some plasmids in this collection may have an IS4-like element ISVsa5 family transposase upstream of the CMV promoter.
How to cite: pD649-HAsp-TNFSF4-Fc(DAPA)-AviTag-6xHis was a gift from Chris Garcia (Addgene plasmid # 156522 ; http://n2t.net/addgene:156522 ; RRID:Addgene_156522)
